>Addgene plasmid #203697 | pcDNA3_ATP10B-E210A | addgene full sequence | sequence record 413384 | Addgene NGS Result
GACGGATCGGGAGATCTCCCGATCCCCTATGGTGCACTCTCAGTACAATCTGCTCTGATGCCGCATAGTT
AAGCCAGTATCTGCTCCCTGCTTGTGTGTTGGAGGTCGCTGAGTAGTGCGCGAGCAAAATTTAAGCTACA
ACAAGGCAAGGCTTGACCGACAATTGCATGAAGAATCTGCTTAGGGTTAGGCGTTTTGCGCTGCTTCGCG
ATGTACGGGCCAGATATACGCGTTGACATTGATTATTGACTAGTTATTAATAGTAATCAATTACGGGGTC
ATTAGTTCATAGCCCATATATGGAGTTCCGCGTTACATAACTTACGGTAAATGGCCCGCCTGGCTGACCG
CCCAACGACCCCCGCCCATTGACGTCAATAATGACGTATGTTCCCATAGTAACGCCAATAGGGACTTTCC
ATTGACGTCAATGGGTGGAGTATTTACGGTAAACTGCCCACTTGGCAGTACATCAAGTGTATCATATGCC
AAGTACGCCCCCTATTGACGTCAATGACGGTAAATGGCCCGCCTGGCATTATGCCCAGTACATGACCTTA
TGGGACTTTCCTACTTGGCAGTACATCTACGTATTAGTCATCGCTATTACCATGGTGATGCGGTTTTGGC
AGTACATCAATGGGCGTGGATAGCGGTTTGACTCACGGGGATTTCCAAGTCTCCACCCCATTGACGTCAA
TGGGAGTTTGTTTTGGCACCAAAATCAACGGGACTTTCCAAAATGTCGTAACAACTCCGCCCCATTGACG
CAAATGGGCGGTAGGCGTGTACGGTGGGAGGTCTATATAAGCAGAGCTCTCTGGCTAACTAGAGAACCCA
CTGCTTACTGGCTTATCGAAATTAATACGACTCACTATAGGGAGACCCAAGCTTGGTACCCCGGGGAATT
CGGCAGATCCCGAGGTCCGACAGCGCCCGGCCCAGATCCCCACGCCTGCCAGGAGCAAGCCGAGAGCCAG
CCGGCCGGCGCACTCCGACTCCGAGCAGTCTCTGTCCTTCGACCCGAGCCCCGCGCCCTTTCCGGGACCC
CTGCCCCATCAAACAAGTTTGTACAAAAAAGCAGGCTTGAAGGAATTCGGTACCATGGCCCTCTCAGTGG
ACTCATCGTGGCATCGGTGGCAGTGGAGAGTCAGAGATGGCTTCCCCCATTGTCCATCGGAAACCACACC
GCTGCTCTCTCCAGAGAAAGGGAGACAGAGCTACAACTTGACACAGCAGCGGGTCGTGTTCCCCAACAAC
AGCATATTCCATCAAGATTGGGAAGAGGTCTCCAGGAGATACCCTGGCAACAGAACCTGCACAACCAAAT
ACACCCTCTTCACCTTCCTGCCCCGGAATCTCTTTGAGCAATTTCATAGATGGGCTAACCTCTATTTCCT
GTTCCTGGTGATTTTGAACTGGATGCCCTCCATGGAAGTCTTCCACAGAGAAATCACCATGTTACCATTG
GCCATTGTCCTGTTCGTCATCATGATCAAGGATGGCATGGAGGACTTCAAGAGACACCGCTTTGATAAAG
CAATAAACTGCTCCAACATTCGAATTTATGAAAGAAAAGAGCAGACCTATGTGCAGAAGTGCTGGAAGGA
TGTGCGCGTGGGAGACTTCATCCAAATGAAATGCAATGAGATTGTCCCAGCAGACATACTCCTCCTTTTT
TCCTCTGACCCCAATGGGATATGCCATCTGGAAACTGCCAGCTTGGATGGAGCGACAAACCTCAAGCAAA
GATGTGTCGTGAAGGGCTTCTCACAGCAGGAGGTACAGTTCGAACCAGAGCTTTTCCACAATACCATCGT
GTGTGAGAAACCCAACAACCACCTCAACAAATTTAAGGGTTATATGGAGCATCCTGACCAGACCAGGACT
GGCTTTGGCTGTGAGAGTCTTCTGCTTCGAGGCTGCACCATCAGAAACACCGAGATGGCTGTTGGCATTG
TCATCTATGCAGGCCATGAGACGAAAGCCATGCTGAACAACAGTGGCCCCCGGTACAAACGCAGCAAGAT
TGAGCGGCGCATGAATATAGACATCTTCTTCTGCATTGGGATCCTCATCCTCATGTGCCTTATTGGAGCT
GTAGGTCACAGCATCTGGAATGGGACCTTTGAAGAACACCCTCCCTTCGATGTGCCAGATGCCAATGGCA
GCTTCCTTCCCAGTGCCCTTGGGGGCTTCTACATGTTCCTCACAATGATCATCCTGCTCCAGGTGCTGAT
CCCCATCTCTTTGTATGTCTCCATTGAGCTGGTGAAGCTCGGGCAAGTGTTCTTCTTGAGCAATGACCTT
GACCTGTATGATGAAGAGACCGATTTATCCATTCAATGTCGAGCCCTCAACATCGCAGAGGACTTGGGCC
AGATCCAGTACATCTTCTCCGATAAGACGGGGACCCTGACAGAGAACAAGATGGTGTTCCGACGTTGCAC
CATCATGGGCAGCGAGTATTCTCACCAAGAAAATGCTAAGCGACTGGAGACCCCAAAGGAGCTGGACTCA
GATGGTGAAGAGTGGACCCAATACCAATGCCTGTCCTTCTCGGCTAGATGGGCCCAGGATCCAGCAACTA
TGAGAAGCCAAAAAGGTGCTCAGCCTCTGAGGAGGAGCCAGAGTGCCCGGGTGCCCATCCAGGGCCACTA
CCGGCAAAGGTCTATGGGGCACCGTGAAAGCTCACAGCCTCCTGTGGCCTTCAGCAGCTCCATAGAAAAA
GATGTAACTCCAGATAAAAACCTACTGACCAAGGTTCGAGATGCTGCCCTGTGGTTGGAGACCTTGTCAG
ACAGCAGACCTGCCAAGGCTTCCCTCTCCACCACCTCCTCCATTGCTGATTTCTTCCTTGCCTTAACCAT
CTGCAACTCTGTCATGGTGTCCACAACCACCGAGCCCAGGCAGAGGGTCACCATCAAACCCTCAAGCAAG
GCTCTGGGGACGTCCCTGGAGAAGATTCAGCAGCTCTTCCAGAAGTTGAAGCTATTGAGCCTCAGCCAGT
CATTCTCATCCACTGCACCCTCTGACACAGACCTCGGGGAGAGCTTAGGGGCCAACGTGGCCACCACAGA
CTCGGATGAGAGAGATGATGCATCTGTGTGCAGTGGAGGTGACTCCACTGATGACGGTGGCTACAGGAGC
AGCATGTGGGACCAGGGCGACATCCTGGAGTCTGGGTCAGGCACTTCCTTGGAGGAGGCATTGGAGGCCC
CAGCCACAGACCTGGCCAGGCCTGAGTTCTGTTACGAGGCTGAGAGCCCTGATGAGGCCGCCCTGGTGCA
CGCTGCCCATGCCTACAGCTTCACACTAGTGTCCCGGACACCTGAGCAGGTGACTGTGCGCCTGCCCCAG
GGCACCTGCCTCACCTTCAGCCTCCTCTGCACCCTGGGCTTTGACTCTGTCAGGAAGAGAATGTCTGTGG
TTGTGAGGCACCCACTGACTGGCGAGATTGTTGTCTACACCAAGGGTGCTGACTCGGTCATCATGGACCT
GCTGGAAGACCCAGCCTGCGTACCTGACATTAATATGGAAAAGAAGCTGAGAAAAATCCGAGCCCGGACC
CAAAAGCATCTAGACTTGTATGCAAGAGATGGCCTGCGCACACTATGCATTGCCAAGAAGGTTGTAAGCG
AAGAGGACTTCCGGAGATGGGCCAGTTTCCGGCGTGAGGCTGAGGCATCCCTCGACAACCGAGATGAGCT
TCTCATGGAAACTGCACAGCATCTGGAGAATCAACTCACCTTACTTGGAGCCACTGGGATCGAAGACCGG
CTGCAGGAAGGAGTTCCAGATACGATTGCCACTCTGCGGGAGGCTGGGATCCAGCTCTGGGTCCTGACTG
GAGATAAGCAGGAGACAGCGGTCAACATTGCCCATTCCTGCAGACTGTTAAATCAGACCGACACTGTTTA
TACCATCAATACAGAGAATCAGGAGACCTGTGAATCCATCCTCAATTGTGCATTGGAAGAGCTAAAGCAA
TTTCGTGAACTACAGAAGCCAGACCGCAAGCTCTTTGGATTCCGCTTACCTTCCAAGACACCATCCATCA
CCTCAGAAGCTGTGGTTCCAGAAGCTGGATTGGTCATCGATGGGAAGACATTGAATGCCATCTTCCAGGG
AAAGCTAGAGAAGAAGTTTCTGGAATTGACCCAGTATTGTCGGTCCGTCCTGTGCTGCCGCTCCACGCCA
CTCCAGAAGAGTATGATAGTCAAGCTGGTGCGAGACAAGTTGCGCGTCATGACCCTTTCCATAGGTGATG
GAGCAAATGATGTAAGCATGATTCAAGCTGCTGATATTGGAATTGGAATATCTGGACAGGAAGGCATGCA
GGCTGTCATGTCCAGCGACTTTGCCATCACCCGCTTTAAGCATCTCAAGAAGTTGCTGCTCGTGCATGGC
CACTGGTGTTACTCGCGCCTGGCCAGGATGGTGGTGTACTACCTCTACAAGAACGTGTGCTACGTCAACC
TGCTCTTCTGGTATCAGTTCTTCTGTGGTTTCTCCAGCTCCACCATGATTGATTACTGGCAGATGATATT
CTTCAATCTCTTCTTTACCTCCTTGCCTCCTCTTGTCTTTGGAGTCCTTGACAAAGACATCTCTGCAGAA
ACACTCCTGGCATTGCCTGAGCTATACAAGAGTGGCCAGAACTCTGAGTGCTATAACCTGTCGACTTTCT
GGATTTCTATGGTGGATGCATTCTACCAGAGCCTCATCTGTTTCTTTATCCCTTACCTGGCCTATAAGGG
CTCTGATATAGATGTCTTTACCTTTGGGACACCAATCAACACCATCTCCCTCACCACAATCCTTTTGCAC
CAGGCAATGGAAATGAAGACATGGACCATTTTCCACGGAGTCGTGCTCCTCGGCAGCTTCCTGATGTACT
TTCTGGTATCCCTCCTGTACAATGCCACCTGCGTCATCTGCAACAGCCCCACCAATCCCTATTGGGTGAT
GGAAGGCCAGCTCTCAAACCCCACTTTCTACCTCGTCTGCTTTCTCACACCAGTTGTTGCTCTTCTCCCA
AGATACTTTTTCCTGTCTCTGCAAGGAACTTGTGGGAAGTCTCTAATCTCAAAAGCTCAGAAAATTGACA
AACTCCCCCCAGACAAAAGAAACCTGGAAATCCAGAGTTGGAGAAGCAGACAGAGGCCTGCCCCTGTCCC
CGAAGTGGCTCGACCAACTCACCACCCAGTGTCATCTATCACAGGACAGGACTTCAGTGCCAGCACCCCA
AAGAGCTCTAACCCTCCCAAGAGGAAGCATGTGGAAGAGTCAGTACTCCACGAACAGAGATGTGGCACGG
AGTGCATGAGGGATGACTCATGCTCAGGGGACTCCTCAGCTCAACTCTCATCCGGGGAGCACCTGCTGGG
ACCTAACAGGATAATGGCCTACTCAAGAGGACAGACTGATATGTGCCGGTGCTCAAAGAGGAGCAGCCAT
CGCCGATCCCAGAGTTCACTGACCATATAGCTCGAGTGCGGCCGCAACCCAGCTTTCTTGTACAAAGTGG
TTCGATATTCTATAGTGTCACCTAAATGCTAGAGCTCGCTGATCAGCCTCGACTGTGCCTTCTAGTTGCC
AGCCATCTGTTGTTTGCCCCTCCCCCGTGCCTTCCTTGACCCTGGAAGGTGCCACTCCCACTGTCCTTTC
CTAATAAAATGAGGAAATTGCATCGCATTGTCTGAGTAGGTGTCATTCTATTCTGGGGGGTGGGGTGGGG
CAGGACAGCAAGGGGGAGGATTGGGAAGACAATAGCAGGCATGCTGGGGATGCGGTGGGCTCTATGGCTT
CTGAGGCGGAAAGAACCAGCTGGGGCTCTAGGGGGTATCCCC
[124 nt withheld, positions 5853-5976]
C
[91 nt withheld, positions 5978-6068]
A
[49 nt withheld, positions 6070-6118]
CCTTTGACGTTGGAGTCCACGTTCTTT
[37 nt withheld, positions 6146-6182]
ACCCTATCTCGGTCTATTCTTTTGATTTATAAGGGATTTTGCCGATTTCGGCCTATTGGTTAAAAAATGA
GCTGATTTAACAAAAATTTAACGCGAATTAATTCTGTGGAATGTGTGTCAGTTAGGGTGTGGAAAGTCCC
CAGGCTCCCCAGCAGGCAGAAGTATGCAAAGCATGCATCTCAATTAGTCAGCAACCAGGTGTGGAAAGTC
CCCAGGCTCCCCAGCAGGCAGAAGTATGCAAAGCATGCATCTCAATTAGTCAGCAACCATAGTCCCGCCC
CTAACTCCGCCCATCCCGCCCCTAACTCCGCCCAGTTCCGCCCATTCTCCGCCCCATGGCTGACTAATTT
TTTTTATTTATGCAGAGGCCGAGGCCGCCTCTGCCTCTGAGCTATTCCAGAAGTAGTGAGGAGGCTTTTT
TGGAGGCCTAGGCTTTTGCAAAAAGCTCCCGGGAGCTTGTATATCCATTTTCGGATCTGATCAAGAGACA
GGATGAGGATCGTTTCGCATGATTGAACAAGATGGATTGCACGCAGGTTCTCCGGCCGCTTGGGTGGAGA
GGCTATTCGGCTATGACTGGGCACAACAGACAATCGGCTGCTCTGATGCCGCCGTGTTCCGGCTGTCAGC
GCAGGGGCGCCCGGTTCTTTTTGTCAAGACCGACCTGTCCGGTGCCCTGAATGAACTGCAGGACGAGGCA
GCGCGGCTATCGTGGCTGGCCACGACGGGCGTTCCTTGCGCAGCTGTGCTCGACGTTGTCACTGAAGCGG
GAAGGGACTGGCTGCTATTGGGCGAAGTGCCGGGGCAGGATCTCCTGTCATCTCACCTTGCTCCTGCCGA
GAAAGTATCCATCATGGCTGATGCAATGCGGCGGCTGCATACGCTTGATCCGGCTACCTGCCCATTCGAC
CACCAAGCGAAACATCGCATCGAGCGAGCACGTACTCGGATGGAAGCCGGTCTTGTCGATCAGGATGATC
TGGACGAAGAGCATCAGGGGCTCGCGCCAGCCGAACTGTTCGCCAGGCTCAAGGCGCGCATGCCCGACGG
CGAGGATCTCGTCGTGACCCATGGCGATGCCTGCTTGCCGAATATCATGGTGGAAAATGGCCGCTTTTCT
GGATTCATCGACTGTGGCCGGCTGGGTGTGGCGGACCGCTATCAGGACATAGCGTTGGCTACCCGTGATA
TTGCTGAAGAGCTTGGCGGCGAATGGGCTGACCGCTTCCTCGTGCTTTACGGTATCGCCGCTCCCGATTC
GCAGCGCATCGCCTTCTATCGCCTTCTTGACGAGTTCTTCTGAGCGGGACTCTGGGGTTCGAAATGACCG
ACCAAGCGACGCCCAACCTGCCATCACGAGATTTCGATTCCACCGCCGCCTTCTATGAAAGGTTGGGCTT
CGGAATCGTTTTCCGGGACGCCGGCTGGATGATCCTCCAGCGCGGGGATCTCATGCTGGAGTTCTTCGCC
CACCCCAACTTGTTTATTGCAGCTTATAATGGTTACAAATAAAGCAATAGCATCACAAATTTCACAAATA
AAGCATTTTTTTCACTGCATTCTAGTTGTGGTTTGTCCAAACTCATCAATGTATCTTATCATGTCTGTAT
ACCGTCGACCTCTAGCTAGAGCTTGGCGTAATCATGGTCATAGCTGTTTCCTGTGTGAAATTGTTATCCG
CTCACAATTCCACACAACATACGAGCCGGAAGCATAAAGTGTAAAGCCTGGGGTGCCTAATGAGTGAGCT
AACTCACATTAATTGCGTTGCGCTCACTGCCCGCTTTCCAGTCGGGAAACCTGTCGTGCCAGCTGCATTA
ATGAATCGGCCAACGCGCGGGGAGAGGCGGTTTGCGTATTGGGCGCTCTTCCGCTTCCTCGCTCACTGAC
TCGCTGCGCTCGGTCGTTCGGCTGCGGCGAGCGGTATCAGCTCACTCAAAGGCGGTAATACGGTTATCCA
CAGAATCAGGGGATAACGCAGGAAAGAACATGTGAGCAAAAGGCCAGCAAAAGGCCAGGAACCGTAAAAA
GGCCGCGTTGCTGGCGTTTTTCCATAGGCTCCGCCCCCCTGACGAGCATCACAAAAATCGACGCTCAAGT
CAGAGGTGGCGAAACCCGACAGGACTATAAAGATACCAGGCGTTTCCCCCTGGAAGCTCCCTCGTGCGCT
CTCCTGTTCCGACCCTGCCGCTTACCGGATACCTGTCCGCCTTTCTCCCTTCGGGAAGCGTGGCGCTTTC
TCATAGCTCACGCTGTAGGTATCTCAGTTCGGTGTAGGTCGTTCGCTCCAAGCTGGGCTGTGTGCACGAA
CCCCCCGTTCAGCCCGACCGCTGCGCCTTATCCGGTAACTATCGTCTTGAGTCCAACCCGGTAAGACACG
ACTTATCGCCACTGGCAGCAGCCACTGGTAACAGGATTAGCAGAGCGAGGTATGTAGGCGGTGCTACAGA
GTTCTTGAAGTGGTGGCCTAACTACGGCTACACTAGAAGAACAGTATTTGGTATCTGCGCTCTGCTGAAG
CCAGTTACCTTCGGAAAAAGAGTTGGTAGCTCTTGATCCGGCAAACAAACCACCGCTGGTAGCGGTGGTT
TTTTTGTTTGCAAGCAGCAGATTACGCGCAGAAAAAAAGGATCTCAAGAAGATCCTTTGATCTTTTCTAC
GGGGTCTGACGCTCAGTGGAACGAAAACTCACGTTAAGGGATTTTGGTCATGAGATTATCAAAAAGGATC
TTCACCTAGATCCTTTTAAATTAAAAATGAAGTTTTAAATCAATCTAAAGTATATATGAGTAAACTTGGT
CTGACAGTTACCAATGCTTAATCAGTGAGGCACCTATCTCAGCGATCTGTCTATTTCGTTCATCCATAGT
TGCCTGACTCCCCGTCGTGTAGATAACTACGATACGGGAGGGCTTACCATCTGGCCCCAGTGCTGCAATG
ATACCGCGAGACCCACGCTCACCGGCTCCAGATTTATCAGCAATAAACCAGCCAGCCGGAAGGGCCGAGC
GCAGAAGTGGTCCTGCAACTTTATCCGCCTCCATCCAGTCTATTAATTGTTGCCGGGAAGCTAGAGTAAG
TAGTTCGCCAGTTAATAGTTTGCGCAACGTTGTTGCCATTGCTACAGGCATCGTGGTGTCACGCTCGTCG
TTTGGTATGGCTTCATTCAGCTCCGGTTCCCAACGATCAAGGCGAGTTACATGATCCCCCATGTTGTGCA
AAAAAGCGGTTAGCTCCTTCGGTCCTCCGATCGTTGTCAGAAGTAAGTTGGCCGCAGTGTTATCACTCAT
GGTTATGGCAGCACTGCATAATTCTCTTACTGTCATGCCATCCGTAAGATGCTTTTCTGTGACTGGTGAG
TACTCAACCAAGTCATTCTGAGAATAGTGTATGCGGCGACCGAGTTGCTCTTGCCCGGCGTCAATACGGG
ATAATACCGCGCCACATAGCAGAACTTTAAAAGTGCTCATCATTGGAAAACGTTCTTCGGGGCGAAAACT
CTCAAGGATCTTACCGCTGTTGAGATCCAGTTCGATGTAACCCACTCGTGCACCCAACTGATCTTCAGCA
TCTTTTACTTTCACCAGCGTTTCTGGGTGAGCAAAAACAGGAAGGCAAAATGCCGCAAAAAAGGGAATAA
GGGCGACACGGAAATGTTGAATACTCATACTCTTCCTTTTTCAATATTATTGAAGCATTTATCAGGGTTA
TTGTCTCATGAGCGGATACATATTTGAATGTATTTAGAAAAATAAACAAATAGGGGTTCCGCGCACATTT
CCCCGAAAAGTGCCACCTGACGTC
Features (pLannotate 1.2.2; 23 found; start..end, strand, type, name):
     28..80      -  misc_feature   bom (fragment): basis of mobility region from pBR322
    235..614     +  enhancer       CMV enhancer: human cytomegalovirus immediate early enhancer
    615..818     +  promoter       CMV promoter: human cytomegalovirus (CMV) immediate early promoter
    814..847     +  LTR            5' LTR (truncated) (fragment): truncated 5' long terminal repeat (LTR) from HIV-1
    863..881     +  promoter       T7 promoter: promoter for bacteriophage T7 RNA polymerase
   1063..1087    +  protein_bind   attB1: mutant version of attB; recombination site for the Gateway® BP reaction BP Clonase™
   1105..5487    +  CDS            ATP10B: AT10B_HUMAN - Also known as ATPVB, KIAA0715. Experimental evidence at protein level: Swiss-Prot protein existence level 1. Catalytic component of a P4-ATPase flippase complex, which catalyzes the hydrolysis of ATP coupled to the transport of glucosylceramide (GlcCer) from the outer to the inner leaflet of lysosome membranes. Plays an important role in the maintenance of lysosome membrane integrity and function in cortical neurons. From Homo sapiens (Human).
   5507..5531    -  protein_bind   attB2: mutant version of attB; recombination site for the Gateway® BP reaction BP Clonase™
   5539..5557    -  promoter       SP6 promoter: promoter for bacteriophage SP6 RNA polymerase
   5583..5807    +  polyA_signal   bGH poly(A) signal: bovine growth hormone polyadenylation signal
   5811..5832    +  promoter       SV40 promoter (fragment): SV40 enhancer and early promoter
   5853..6281    +  rep_origin     f1 ori (sequence partly withheld): f1 bacteriophage origin of replication; arrow indicates direction of (+) strand synthesis
   6295..6624    +  promoter       SV40 promoter: SV40 enhancer and early promoter
   6691..7482    +  CDS            neo: KKA2_KLEPN - Also known as kan, nptII. Experimental evidence at protein level: Swiss-Prot protein existence level 1. Resistance to kanamycin, neomycin, paromomycin, ribostamycin, butirosin and gentamicin B. From Klebsiella pneumoniae.
   7506..7664    +  CDS            ble (fragment): BLE_KLEPN - Experimental evidence at protein level: Swiss-Prot protein existence level 1. Binding protein with a strong affinity to the bleomycin family of antibiotics. Binds to CL990; an antimitotic-antibiotic compound. From Klebsiella pneumoniae.
   7659..7780    +  polyA_signal   SV40 poly(A) signal: SV40 polyadenylation signal
   7853..7869    -  protein_bind   lac operator: The lac repressor binds to the lac operator to inhibit transcription in E. coli. This inhibition can be relieved by adding lactose or isopropyl-β-D-thiogalactopyranoside (IPTG). lac repressor encoded by lacI
   7877..7907    -  promoter       lac promoter: promoter for the E. coli lac operon
   7922..7943    -  protein_bind   CAP binding site: CAP binding activates transcription in the presence of cAMP. E. coli catabolite activator protein
   7956..8048    -  CDS            lacI (fragment): lac repressor; lacI; The lac repressor binds to the lac operator to inhibit transcription in E. coli. This inhibition can be relieved by adding lactose or isopropyl-β-D-thiogalactopyranoside (IPTG).
   8231..8819    -  rep_origin     ori: high-copy-number ColE1/pMB1/pBR322/pUC origin of replication
   8990..9850    -  CDS            AmpR: β-lactamase; bla; confers resistance to ampicillin, carbenicillin, and related antibiotics
   9851..9955    -  promoter       AmpR promoter: bla
