[The description below was written by a language model from this plasmid's Addgene catalogue record and pLannotate feature annotations shown in this document.]
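Description:
pcDNA3_ATP10B-E210A is a mammalian expression plasmid of about 10 kb, built on the pcDNA3 backbone, that carries the human ATP10B coding sequence with an E210A substitution, described in the record as a catalytic mutation. ATP10B is the catalytic subunit of a P4-ATPase flippase complex that uses ATP hydrolysis to move glucosylceramide from the outer to the inner leaflet of lysosomal membranes, and it contributes to lysosomal membrane integrity in cortical neurons. The open reading frame is driven by the human cytomegalovirus immediate-early enhancer and promoter and is terminated by the bovine growth hormone polyadenylation signal. It is flanked by attB1 and attB2 sites, indicating that the insert region derives from Gateway recombination cloning. T7 and SP6 phage promoters sit on either side of the insert, as is standard for this backbone. No epitope tag or fluorescent reporter is annotated.

In bacteria the plasmid replicates from a high-copy ColE1/pUC-type origin and is selected with ampicillin through the β-lactamase gene; an f1 origin is also present. For mammalian cells, an SV40 early promoter drives the neomycin phosphotransferase gene followed by an SV40 polyadenylation signal, allowing G418 selection of stable transfectants. The short annotated fragments (HIV-1 LTR, ble, lacI, bom, and lac promoter/operator remnants) appear to be backbone residues or partial matches rather than functional parts. The associated publication concerns ATP10B variants, Parkinson's disease risk and impaired lysosomal glucosylceramide export, so this construct most plausibly serves as a transport-deficient control alongside wild-type ATP10B, although the record does not spell out that use.
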