Addgene plasmid #203697: pcDNA3_ATP10B-E210A
Purpose: expresses ATP10B with the catalytic mutation E210A
Depositing lab: Peter Vangheluwe. Depositing organization: Katholieke Universiteit Leuven. Publication: Mutated ATP10B increases Parkinson's disease risk by compromising lysosomal glucosylceramide export. Martin S, Smolders S, Van den Haute C, Heeman B, van Veen S, Crosiers D, Beletchi I, Verstraeten A, Gossye H, Gelders G, Pals P, Hamouda NN, Engelborghs S, Martin JJ, Eggermont J, De Deyn PP, Cras P, Baekelandt V, Vangheluwe P, Van Broeckhoven C. Acta Neuropathol. 2020 Jun;139(6):1001-1024. doi: 10.1007/s00401-020-02145-7. Epub 2020 Mar 14. PubMed 32172343.
Backbone
  Vector backbone: pcDNA3
  Vector type: Mammalian Expression
  Selectable markers: Neomycin (select with G418)
Growth in bacteria
  Bacterial resistance: Ampicillin, 100 μg/mL
  Growth temperature: 37°C
  Growth strain: DH5alpha
  Copy number: Unknown
Gene/Insert
  Gene/Insert name: ATP10B
  Species: H. sapiens (human)
  Mutation: E210A
  Entrez Gene: ATP10B (a.k.a. ATPVB)
Terms and licenses: Academic/Nonprofit Terms; Industry Terms: Not Available to Industry
Depositor comments: This plasmid was also used in Wouters and Beletchi et al. 2023 bioRxiv https://doi.org/10.1101/2023.06.01.543059.
How to cite: pcDNA3_ATP10B-E210A was a gift from Peter Vangheluwe (Addgene plasmid # 203697 ; http://n2t.net/addgene:203697 ; RRID:Addgene_203697)
